LOCUS       Exported 6275 bp ds-DNA circular SYN 12-MAY-2021
DEFINITION  PI(DM): Photo-inhibitable/light sensitive; DPZ: DH-PH-ZnF domains of
            Vav2.
ACCESSION   .
VERSION     .
KEYWORDS    mCherry-PI(WT)-Vav2(DPZ)
SOURCE      synthetic DNA construct
  ORGANISM  synthetic DNA construct
REFERENCE   1 (bases 1 to 6275)
  AUTHORS   Dagliyan O, Tarnawski M, Chu PH, Shirvanyants D, Schlichting I,
            Dokholyan NV, Hahn KM
  TITLE     Engineering extrinsic disorder to control protein activity in living
            cells.
  JOURNAL   Science. 2016 Dec 16;354(6318):1441-1444.
  PUBMED    27980211
REFERENCE   2 (bases 1 to 6275)
  AUTHORS   .
  TITLE     Direct Submission
  JOURNAL   Exported May 12, 2021 from SnapGene Server 1.1.58
            http://www.snapgene.com
FEATURES             Location/Qualifiers
     source          1..6275
                     /organism="synthetic DNA construct"
                     /mol_type="other DNA"
     primer_bind     complement(2..21)
                     /label=SV40pro-F
                     /note="SV40 promoter/origin, forward primer"
     primer_bind     248..268
                     /label=pBABE 3'
                     /note="SV40 enhancer, reverse primer for pBABE vectors"
     promoter        complement(293..397)
                     /gene="bla"
                     /label=AmpR promoter
     rep_origin      424..879
                     /direction=RIGHT
                     /label=f1 ori
                     /note="f1 bacteriophage origin of replication; arrow
                     indicates direction of (+) strand synthesis"
     primer_bind     complement(511..530)
                     /label=F1ori-R
                     /note="F1 origin, reverse primer"
     primer_bind     721..742
                     /label=F1ori-F
                     /note="F1 origin, forward primer"
     polyA_signal    886..1007
                     /label=SV40 poly(A) signal
                     /note="SV40 polyadenylation signal"
     primer_bind     complement(897..916)
                     /label=EBV-rev
                     /note="SV40 polyA terminator, reverse primer"
     primer_bind     951..970
                     /label=SV40pA-R
                     /note="SV40 polyA, reverse primer"
     CDS             complement(2763..3470)
                     /codon_start=1
                     /product="monomeric derivative of DsRed fluorescent protein
                     (Shaner et al., 2004)"
                     /label=mCherry
                     /note="mammalian codon-optimized"
                     /translation="MVSKGEEDNMAIIKEFMRFKVHMEGSVNGHEFEIEGEGEGRPYEG
                     TQTAKLKVTKGGPLPFAWDILSPQFMYGSKAYVKHPADIPDYLKLSFPEGFKWERVMNF
                     EDGGVVTVTQDSSLQDGEFIYKVKLRGTNFPSDGPVMQKKTMGWEASSERMYPEDGALK
                     GEIKQRLKLKDGGHYDAEVKTTYKAKKPVQLPGAYNVNIKLDITSHNEDYTIVEQYERA
                     EGRHSTGGMDELYK"
     primer_bind     complement(3038..3057)
                     /label=mCherry-F
                     /note="mCherry, forward primer"
     primer_bind     3307..3325
                     /label=mCherry-R
                     /note="mCherry, reverse primer"
     promoter        complement(3502..3705)
                     /label=CMV promoter
                     /note="human cytomegalovirus (CMV) immediate early
                     promoter"
     primer_bind     complement(3531..3551)
                     /label=CMV-F
                     /note="Human CMV immediate early promoter, forward primer"
     enhancer        3706..4009
                     /label=CMV enhancer
                     /note="human cytomegalovirus immediate early enhancer"
     rep_origin      complement(4184..4772)
                     /direction=LEFT
                     /label=ori
                     /note="high-copy-number ColE1/pMB1/pBR322/pUC origin of
                     replication"
     primer_bind     complement(4264..4283)
                     /label=pBR322ori-F
                     /note="pBR322 origin, forward primer"
     polyA_signal    5101..5148
                     /label=HSV TK poly(A) signal
                     /note="herpes simplex virus thymidine kinase
                     polyadenylation signal (Cole and Stacy, 1985)"
     primer_bind     5173..5192
                     /label=TK-pA-R
                     /note="Thymidine kinase polyA, reverse primer"
     CDS             complement(5380..6174)
                     /codon_start=1
                     /gene="aph(3')-II (or nptII)"
                     /product="aminoglycoside phosphotransferase from Tn5"
                     /label=NeoR/KanR
                     /note="confers resistance to neomycin, kanamycin, and G418
                     (Geneticin(R))"
                     /translation="MIEQDGLHAGSPAAWVERLFGYDWAQQTIGCSDAAVFRLSAQGRP
                     VLFVKTDLSGALNELQDEAARLSWLATTGVPCAAVLDVVTEAGRDWLLLGEVPGQDLLS
                     SHLAPAEKVSIMADAMRRLHTLDPATCPFDHQAKHRIERARTRMEAGLVDQDDLDEEHQ
                     GLAPAELFARLKASMPDGEDLVVTHGDACLPNIMVENGRFSGFIDCGRLGVADRYQDIA
                     LATRDIAEELGGEWADRFLVLYGIAAPDSQRIAFYRLLDEFF"
     primer_bind     complement(5491..5510)
                     /label=Neo-F
                     /note="Neomycin resistance gene, forward primer"
     primer_bind     6101..6120
                     /label=Neo-R
                     /note="Neomycin resistance gene, reverse primer"
     promoter        complement(6209..291)
                     /label=SV40 promoter
                     /note="SV40 enhancer and early promoter"
     rep_origin      6223..83
                     /label=SV40 ori
                     /note="SV40 origin of replication"
ORIGIN
        1 gcctcggcct ctgcataaat aaaaaaaatt agtcagccat ggggcggaga atgggcggaa
       61 ctgggcggag ttaggggcgg gatgggcgga gttaggggcg ggactatggt tgctgactaa
      121 ttgagatgca tgctttgcat acttctgcct gctggggagc ctggggactt tccacacctg
      181 gttgctgact aattgagatg catgctttgc atacttctgc ctgctgggga gcctggggac
      241 tttccacacc ctaactgaca cacattccac agctggttct ttccgcctca ggactcttcc
      301 tttttcaata ttattgaagc atttatcagg gttattgtct catgagcgga tacatatttg
      361 aatgtattta gaaaaataaa caaatagggg ttccgcgcac atttccccga aaagtgccac
      421 ctgnnnnnnn nnnnnnnnnn nnnnnnnnnn nnnnnnnnnn nnnnnnnnnn nnnnnnnnnn
      481 nnnnnnnnnn nnnnnnnnnn nnnnnnnnnn nnnnnnnnnn nnnnnnnnnn nnnnnnnnnn
      541 nnnnnnncnn nnnnnnnnnn nnnnnnnnnn nnnnnnnnnn nnnnnnnnnn nnnnnnnnnn
      601 nnnnnnnnnn nnnnnnnnnn nnnnnnnnnn nnnnnnnnna nnnnnnnnnn nnnnnnnnnn
      661 nnnnnnnnnn nnnnnnnnnn nnnnnnnnnc ctttgacgtt ggagtccacg ttctttaata
      721 gtggactctt gttccaaact ggaacaacac tcaaccctat ctcggtctat tcttttgatt
      781 tataagggat tttgccgatt tcggcctatt ggttaaaaaa tgagctgatt taacaaaaat
      841 ttaacgcgaa ttttaacaaa atattaacgc ttacaattta cgccttaaga tacattgatg
      901 agtttggaca aaccacaact agaatgcagt gaaaaaaatg ctttatttgt gaaatttgtg
      961 atgctattgc tttatttgta accattataa gctgcaataa acaagttaac aacaacaatt
     1021 gcattcattt tatgtttcag gttcaggggg aggtgtggga ggttttttaa agcaagtaaa
     1081 acctctacaa atgtggtatg gctgattatg atcagttatc tagattatgc tccaggagca
     1141 tccacatctg caggtgaact catcttgcag ggggggatca cctccaggca ttccttgtgt
     1201 gccccgacgc cacatctggt acacaggtat ccctggtaga aggtacccct gagaaacatc
     1261 ttgcaggctt tgcagttggt agtcttgtcg aatgtgtaca tctggaagct atgatggttg
     1321 gcattggcct tatctggctt gatgtttgac atggccatct cgaactgctc catccacttc
     1381 cgcttcatgt cttccgtctt gcagaagaac tgaaagcctt gctttccttg gaggtgaatc
     1441 aggtagaagc cataggacca cttcttgatg tccttgttgt gcatcgggtc atcggtcatc
     1501 ttgtggaaga gcagctcaat gacctccttc agctcatagc tgtagccctt cctcttgcac
     1561 acgatgacca ccttgtcaaa taggaacagg tacctgtctt gcttggtgtg gttgactatg
     1621 gaccggactt taagctcccc gtcaatcttt ggcctcccaa attcctccag cttcacttgc
     1681 aggttttcta tggagcactg gaactcgcta atcttcttca aggtctcctt gtcccgcttc
     1741 acttcattga tgtacatggc caagtcctgc atggcttcca gggcttcttt gagctgttgt
     1801 ctttctggtc ggtcaagttc ttttgccgcc tcatcaatat tttctgcagt tttcttaatc
     1861 agcatgactc cctctctctc ggcagcatct cggacatgct cagttccatc caactgaacc
     1921 ccaataaagt actggacatc tcccttctga tctcgcatag gctgcaagtg aaagaggttc
     1981 cagaactttt taccactctt tgtataatta atcagctgaa cagtgacctc tgtttggtta
     2041 tctatggcat ctctaatttt tctcactgtc gcgcgatcag tttcaggacc ttgtagaaac
     2101 ctgcagtttc ttcccaaaat ttcttcacgg ctatattctg tcaactgcaa gaaactatcg
     2161 gacgcgaata taatgggatt atctggcaat cttgggtcag taatgacaaa gttcttctca
     2221 atacgttcaa gtgtagtagc caatgcagaa tggctcagga gctccttgag cagcaggtgg
     2281 tacttcagca cccgttgcat gggcaccacc agcaggtctt gcagcttgaa cttgccatcc
     2341 tgaaccctga gtgtgcactc ctccactttc tgcctgaagt cctctcggct ggcgaggagc
     2401 tggttcagtg tactctgagc gtgttccatg tggctacagt actctccata gatcaggagc
     2461 ctttccttaa actccagaaa gaccttagcc agggtactgc caccagccat catggacaca
     2521 tcgatggctc gcagaaagct gtgatgcacc ttgatgaggt cctccaggtt gatgaagaca
     2581 gcagccatat ccgccgggct cagcaccagc cgcaagggac ccatgtagtt cttctcaatg
     2641 tcctccaggg tgcggtagta cttggcctcg gtctcctgaa tctctaacaa gcagcagctt
     2701 ctcttgtcgt cctcagtcat gcccattttc atgggctgct gcacctccac cttgattccg
     2761 gacttgtaca gctcgtccat gccgccggtg gagtggcggc cctcggcgcg ttcgtactgt
     2821 tccacgatgg tgtagtcctc gttgtgggag gtgatgtcca acttgatgtt gacgttgtag
     2881 gcgccgggca gctgcacggg cttcttggcc ttgtaggtgg tcttgacctc agcgtcgtag
     2941 tggccgccgt ccttcagctt cagcctctgc ttgatctcgc ccttcagggc gccgtcctcg
     3001 gggtacatcc gctcggagga ggcctcccag cccatggtct tcttctgcat tacggggccg
     3061 tcggagggga agttggtgcc gcgcagcttc accttgtaga tgaactcgcc gtcctgcagg
     3121 gaggagtcct gggtcacggt caccacgccg ccgtcctcga agttcatcac gcgctcccac
     3181 ttgaagccct cggggaagga cagcttcaag tagtcgggga tgtcggcggg gtgcttcacg
     3241 taggccttgg agccgtacat gaactgaggg gacaggatgt cccaggcgaa gggcaggggg
     3301 ccacccttgg tcaccttcag cttggcggtc tgggtgccct cgtaggggcg gccctcgccc
     3361 tcgccctcga tctcgaactc gtggccgttc acggagccct ccatgtgcac cttgaagcgc
     3421 atgaactcct tgatgatggc catgttatcc tcctcgccct tgctcaccat ggtgctagcg
     3481 gatctgacgg ttcactaaac cagctctgct tatatagacc tcccaccgta cacgcctacc
     3541 gcccatttgc gtcaatgggg cggagttgtt acgacatttt ggaaagtccc gttgattttg
     3601 gtgccaaaac aaactcccat tgacgtcaat ggggtggaga cttggaaatc cccgtgagtc
     3661 aaaccgctat ccacgcccat tgatgtactg ccaaaaccgc atcaccatgg taatagcgat
     3721 gactaatacg tagatgtact gccaagtagg aaagtcccat aaggtcatgt actgggcata
     3781 atgccaggcg ggccatttac cgtcattgac gtcaataggg ggcgtacttg gcatatgata
     3841 cacttgatgt actgccaagt gggcagttta ccgtaaatac tccacccatt gacgtcaatg
     3901 gaaagtccct attggcgtta ctatgggaac atacgtcatt attgacgtca atgggcgggg
     3961 gtcgttgggc ggtcagccag gcgggccatt taccgtaagt tatgtaacgc ggaactccat
     4021 atatgggcta tgaactaatg accccgtaat tgattactat taataactaa tgcatggcgg
     4081 taatacggtt atccacagaa tcaggggata acgcaggaaa gaacatgtga gcaaaaggcc
     4141 agcaaaaggc caggaaccgt aaaaaggccg cgttgctggc gtttttccat aggctccgcc
     4201 cccctgacga gcatcacaaa aatcgacgct caagtcagag gtggcgaaac ccgacaggac
     4261 tataaagata ccaggcgttt ccccctggaa gctccctcgt gcgctctcct gttccgaccc
     4321 tgccgcttac cggatacctg tccgcctttc tcccttcggg aagcgtggcg ctttctcata
     4381 gctcacgctg taggtatctc agttcggtgt aggtcgttcg ctccaagctg ggctgtgtgc
     4441 acgaaccccc cgttcagccc gaccgctgcg ccttatccgg taactatcgt cttgagtcca
     4501 acccggtaag acacgactta tcgccactgg cagcagccac tggtaacagg attagcagag
     4561 cgaggtatgt aggcggtgat acagagttct tgaagtggtg gcctaactac ggctacacta
     4621 gaagaacagt atttggtatc tgcgctctgc tgaagccagt taccttcgga aaaagagttg
     4681 gtagctcttg atccggcaaa caaaccaccg ctggtagcgg tggttttttt gtttgcaagc
     4741 agcagattac gcgcagaaaa aaaggatctc aagaagatcc tttgatcttt tctacggggt
     4801 ctgacgctca gtggaacgaa aactcacgtt aagggatttt ggtcatgaga ttatcaaaaa
     4861 ggatcttcac ctagatcctt ttaaattaaa aatgaagttt taaatcaatc taaagtatat
     4921 atgagtaacc tgaggctatg gcagggcctg ccgccccgac gttggctgcg agccctgggc
     4981 cttcacccga acttgggggg tggggtgggg aaaaggaaga aacgcgggcg tattggcccc
     5041 aatggggtct cggtggggta tcgacagagt gccagccctg ggaccgaacc ccgcgtttat
     5101 gaacaaacga cccaacaccg tgcgttttat tctgtctttt tattgccgtc atagcgcggg
     5161 ttccttccgg tattgtctcc ttccgtgttt cagttagcct ccccctaggg tgggcgaaga
     5221 actccagcat gagatccccg cgctggagga tcatccagcc ggcgtcccgg aaaacgattc
     5281 cgaagcccaa cctttcatag aaggcggcgg tggaatcgaa atctcgtgat ggcaggttgg
     5341 gcgtcgcttg gtcggtcatt tcgaacccca gagtcccgct cagaagaact cgtcaagaag
     5401 gcgatagaag gcgatgcgct gcgaatcggg agcggcgata ccgtaaagca cgaggaagcg
     5461 gtcagcccat tcgccgccaa gctcttcagc aatatcacgg gtagccaacg ctatgtcctg
     5521 atagcggtcc gccacaccca gccggccaca gtcgatgaat ccagaaaagc ggccattttc
     5581 caccatgata ttcggcaagc aggcatcgcc atgggtcacg acgagatcct cgccgtcggg
     5641 catgctcgcc ttgagcctgg cgaacagttc ggctggcgcg agcccctgat gctcttcgtc
     5701 cagatcatcc tgatcgacaa gaccggcttc catccgagta cgtgctcgct cgatgcgatg
     5761 tttcgcttgg tggtcgaatg ggcaggtagc cggatcaagc gtatgcagcc gccgcattgc
     5821 atcagccatg atggatactt tctcggcagg agcaaggtga gatgacagga gatcctgccc
     5881 cggcacttcg cccaatagca gccagtccct tcccgcttca gtgacaacgt cgagcacagc
     5941 tgcgcaagga acgcccgtcg tggccagcca cgatagccgc gctgcctcgt cttgcagttc
     6001 attcagggca ccggacaggt cggtcttgac aaaaagaacc gggcgcccct gcgctgacag
     6061 ccggaacacg gcggcatcag agcagccgat tgtctgttgt gcccagtcat agccgaatag
     6121 cctctccacc caagcggccg gagaacctgc gtgcaatcca tcttgttcaa tcatgcgaaa
     6181 cgatcctcat cctgtctctt gatcgatctt tgcaaaagcc taggcctcca aaaaagcctc
     6241 ctcactactt ctggaatagc tcagaggccg aggcg
//
